Addgene plasmid #200257: pArk313
Purpose: Ark313 rep/cap
Depositing lab: Justin Eyquem. Depositing organization: University of California, San Francisco (UCSF). Publication: An evolved AAV variant enables efficient genetic engineering of murine T cells. Nyberg WA, Ark J, To A, Clouden S, Reeder G, Muldoon JJ, Chung JY, Xie WH, Allain V, Steinhart Z, Chang C, Talbot A, Kim S, Rosales A, Havlik LP, Pimentel H, Asokan A, Eyquem J. Cell. 2023 Jan 19;186(2):446-460.e19. doi: 10.1016/j.cell.2022.12.022. Epub 2023 Jan 12. PubMed 36638795.
Backbone
  Vector backbone: pArk6
  Modifications to backbone: pArk6(AAV6) modified to express Ark313 Rep/Cap.
  Vector type: AAV
Growth in bacteria
  Bacterial resistance: Ampicillin, 100 μg/mL
  Growth temperature: 37°C
  Growth strain: NEB Stable
  Copy number: High Copy
Gene/Insert
  Gene/Insert name: Ark313 Rep/Cap
Terms and licenses: Academic/Nonprofit Terms; Industry Terms: Not Available to Industry
How to cite: pArk313 was a gift from Justin Eyquem (Addgene plasmid # 200257 ; http://n2t.net/addgene:200257 ; RRID:Addgene_200257)
