[The description below was written by a language model from this plasmid's Addgene catalogue record and pLannotate feature annotations shown in this document.]
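Description:
pArk313 is an AAV packaging (rep/cap) helper plasmid built on pArk6, an AAV6 rep/cap backbone that was modified so that it encodes the Ark313 capsid instead. According to the associated publication title, Ark313 is an evolved AAV variant that enables efficient genetic engineering of murine T cells. The plasmid is about 6.1 kb and is propagated in bacteria as a high-copy construct through a ColE1/pUC-type origin. Selection is by ampicillin, using a β-lactamase gene driven by its native bla promoter.

The annotated payload consists of two adjacent open reading frames on the same strand. The first matches the AAV2 Rep52 coding region. Rep52 is one of the small Rep proteins thought to act in the motor that packages single-stranded viral genomes into preformed capsids. About 800 nt upstream of this feature carry no annotation, and the table does not call out the large Rep proteins or the native AAV promoters, so the record does not establish them. The second frame is a full-length VP1 capsid gene. The annotation tool labelled it by similarity to the AAV2 capsid entry, but the catalogue fields indicate that it is the AAV6-derived Ark313 variant. In AAV, the VP1 reading frame also gives rise to the shorter VP2 and VP3 forms, and the three together assemble into the 60-subunit icosahedral shell. The specific changes that distinguish Ark313 from AAV6 are not given in the record.

No ITRs are annotated, as expected for a helper that supplies Rep and Cap in trans rather than being packaged itself. Such a plasmid is typically co-transfected into producer cells with an ITR-flanked transgene plasmid and adenoviral helper functions, here to make recombinant AAV carrying the Ark313 capsid.
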