Features (pLannotate 1.2.2; 5 found; start..end, strand, type, name):
    815..2005    +  CDS            Rep52: REP52_AAV2S - Experimental evidence at protein level: Swiss-Prot protein existence level 1. Plays a critical role during packaging of viral DNA into empty capsids, where they are thought to be part of the packaging motor complex. The single stranded genomic DNA is packaged in a 3' to 5' direction and requires the association between viral DNA and Rep40. Regulates host PKA activity by interacting with host PRKX as a mechanism to interfere with helper virus propagation and to promote its own replication. From Adeno-associated virus 2 (isolate Srivastava/1982) (AAV-2).
   2025..4232    +  CDS            VP1: CAPSD_AAV2S - Experimental evidence at protein level: Swiss-Prot protein existence level 1. Capsid protein self-assembles to form an icosahedral capsid with a T=1 symmetry, about 22 nm in diameter, and consisting of 60 copies of three size variants of the capsid protein VP1, VP2 and VP3 which differ in their N-terminus. The capsid encapsulates the genomic ssDNA. Binds to host cell heparan sulfate and uses host ITGA5-ITGB1 as coreceptor on the cell surface to provide virion attachment to target cell. This attachment induces virion internalization predominantly through clathrin-dependent endocyt
   4339..4927    -  rep_origin     ori: high-copy-number ColE1/pMB1/pBR322/pUC origin of replication
   5098..5958    -  CDS            AmpR: β-lactamase; bla; confers resistance to ampicillin, carbenicillin, and related antibiotics
   5959..6063    -  promoter       AmpR promoter: bla
>Addgene plasmid #200257 | pArk313 | addgene full sequence | sequence record 417137 | Addgene NGS Result
GATATCCTTAAGGTCCTGTATTAGAGGTCACGTGAGTGTTTTGCGACATTTTGCGACACCATGTGGTCAC
GCTGGGTATTTAAGCCCGAGTGAGCACGCAGGGTCTCCATTTTGAAGCGGGAGGTTTGAACGCGCAGCCA
CCACGGCGGGGTTTTACGAGATTGTGATTAAGGTCCCCAGCGACCTTGACGAGCATCTGCCCGGCATTTC
TGACAGCTTTGTGAACTGGGTGGCCGAGAAGGAATGGGAGTTGCCGCCAGATTCTGACATGGATCTGAAT
CTGATTGAGCAGGCACCCCTGACCGTGGCCGAGAAGCTGCAGCGCGACTTTCTGACGGAATGGCGCCGTG
TGAGTAAGGCCCCGGAGGCCCTTTTCTTTGTGCAATTTGAGAAGGGAGAGAGCTACTTCCACATGCACGT
GCTCGTGGAAACCACCGGGGTGAAATCCATGGTTTTGGGACGTTTCCTGAGTCAGATTCGCGAAAAACTG
ATTCAGAGAATTTACCGCGGGATCGAGCCGACTTTGCCAAACTGGTTCGCGGTCACAAAGACCAGAAATG
GCGCCGGAGGCGGGAACAAGGTGGTGGATGAGTGCTACATCCCCAATTACTTGCTCCCCAAAACCCAGCC
TGAGCTCCAGTGGGCGTGGACTAATATGGAACAGTATTTAAGCGCCTGTTTGAATCTCACGGAGCGTAAA
CGGTTGGTGGCGCAGCATCTGACGCACGTGTCGCAGACGCAGGAGCAGAACAAAGAGAATCAGAATCCCA
ATTCTGATGCGCCGGTGATCAGATCAAAAACTTCAGCCAGGTACATGGAGCTGGTCGGGTGGCTCGTGGA
CAAGGGGATTACCTCGGAGAAGCAGTGGATCCAGGAGGACCAGGCCTCATACATCTCCTTCAATGCGGCC
TCCAACTCGCGGTCCCAAATCAAGGCTGCCTTGGACAATGCGGGAAAGATTATGAGCCTGACTAAAACCG
CCCCCGACTACCTGGTGGGCCAGCAGCCCGTGGAGGACATTTCCAGCAATCGGATTTATAAAATTTTGGA
ACTAAACGGGTACGATCCCCAATATGCGGCTTCCGTCTTTCTGGGATGGGCCACGAAAAAGTTCGGCAAG
AGGAACACCATCTGGCTGTTTGGGCCTGCAACTACCGGGAAGACCAACATCGCGGAGGCCATAGCCCACA
CTGTGCCCTTCTACGGGTGCGTAAACTGGACCAATGAGAACTTTCCCTTCAACGACTGTGTCGACAAGAT
GGTGATCTGGTGGGAGGAGGGGAAGATGACCGCCAAGGTCGTGGAGTCGGCCAAAGCCATTCTCGGAGGA
AGCAAGGTGCGCGTGGACCAGAAATGCAAGTCCTCGGCCCAGATAGACCCGACTCCCGTGATCGTCACCT
CCAACACCAACATGTGCGCCGTGATTGACGGGAACTCAACGACCTTCGAACACCAGCAGCCGTTGCAAGA
CCGGATGTTCAAATTTGAACTCACCCGCCGTCTGGATCATGACTTTGGGAAGGTCACCAAGCAGGAAGTC
AAAGACTTTTTCCGGTGGGCAAAGGATCACGTGGTTGAGGTGGAGCATGAATTCTACGTCAAAAAGGGTG
GAGCCAAGAAAAGACCCGCCCCCAGTGACGCAGATATAAGTGAGCCCAAACGGGTGCGCGAGTCAGTTGC
GCAGCCATCGACGTCAGACGCGGAAGCTTCGATCAACTACGCAGACAGGTACCAAAACAAATGTTCTCGT
CACGTGGGCATGAATCTGATGCTGTTTCCCTGCAGACAATGCGAGAGAATGAATCAGAATTCAAATATCT
GCTTCACTCACGGACAGAAAGACTGTTTAGAGTGCTTTCCCGTGTCAGAATCTCAACCCGTTTCTGTCGT
CAAAAAGGCGTATCAGAAACTGTGCTACATTCATCATATCATGGGAAAGGTGCCAGACGCTTGCACTGCC
TGCGATCTGGTCAATGTGGATTTGGATGACTGCATCTTTGAACAATAAATGATTTAAATCAGGTATGGCT
GCCGATGGTTATCTTCCAGATTGGCTCGAGGACAACCTCTCTGAGGGCATTCGCGAGTGGTGGGACTTGA
AACCTGGAGCCCCGAAACCCAAAGCCAACCAGCAAAAGCAGGACGACGGCCGGGGTCTGGTGCTTCCTGG
CTACAAGTACCTCGGACCCTTCAACGGACTCGACAAGGGGGAGCCCGTCAACGCGGCGGATGCAGCGGCC
CTCGAGCACGACAAGGCCTACGACCAGCAGCTCAAAGCGGGTGACAATCCGTACCTGCGGTATAACCACG
CCGACGCCGAGTTTCAGGAGCGTCTGCAAGAAGATACGTCTTTTGGGGGCAACCTCGGGCGAGCAGTCTT
CCAGGCCAAGAAGAGGGTTCTCGAACCTTTTGGTCTGGTTGAGGAAGGTGCTAAGACGGCTCCTGGAAAG
AAACGTCCGGTAGAGCAGTCGCCACAAGAGCCAGACTCCTCCTCGGGCATTGGCAAGACAGGCCAGCAGC
CCGCTAAAAAGAGACTCAATTTTGGTCAGACTGGCGACTCAGAGTCAGTCCCCGACCCACAACCTCTCGG
AGAACCTCCAGCAACCCCCGCTGCTGTGGGACCTACTACAATGGCTTCAGGCGGTGGCGCACCAATGGCA
GACAATAACGAAGGCGCCGACGGAGTGGGTAATGCCTCAGGAAATTGGCATTGCGATTCCACATGGCTGG
GCGACAGAGTCATCACCACCAGCACCCGAACATGGGCCTTGCCCACCTATAACAACCACCTCTACAAGCA
AATCTCCAGTGCTTCAACGGGGGCCAGCAACGACAACCACTACTTCGGCTACAGCACCCCCTGGGGGTAT
TTTGATTTCAACAGATTCCACTGCCATTTCTCACCACGTGACTGGCAGCGACTCATCAACAACAATTGGG
GATTCCGGCCCAAGAGACTCAACTTCAAGCTCTTCAACATCCAAGTCAAGGAGGTCACGACGAATGATGG
CGTCACGACCATCGCTAATAACCTTACCAGCACGGTTCAAGTCTTCTCGGACTCGGAGTACCAGTTGCCG
TACGTCCTCGGCTCTGCGCACCAGGGCTGCCTCCCTCCGTTCCCGGCGGACGTGTTCATGATTCCGCAGT
ACGGCTACCTAACGCTCAACAATGGCAGCCAGGCAGTGGGACGGTCATCCTTTTACTGCCTGGAATATTT
CCCATCGCAGATGCTGAGAACGGGCAATAACTTTACCTTCAGCTACACCTTCGAGGACGTGCCTTTCCAC
AGCAGCTACGCGCACAGCCAGAGCCTGGACCGGCTGATGAATCCTCTCATCGACCAGTACCTGTATTACC
TGAACAGAACTCAGAATCAGTCCGTGGTCAACCCGGCCGAGGGCTTGCTGTTTAGCCGGGGGTCTCCAGC
TGGCATGTCTGTTCAGCCCAAAAACTGGCTACCTGGACCCTGTTACCGGCAGCAGCGCGTTTCTAAAACA
AAAACAGACAACAACAACAGCAACTTTACCTGGACTGGTGCTTCAAAATATAACCTTAATGGGCGTGAAT
CTATAATCAACCCTGGCACTGCTATGGCCTCACACAAAGACGACAAAGACAAGTTCTTTCCCATGAGCGG
TGTCATGATTTTTGGAAAGGAGAGCGCCGGAGCTTCAAACACTGCATTGGACAATGTCATGATCACAGAC
GAAGAGGAAATCAAAGCCACTAACCCCGTGGCCACCGAAAGATTTGGGACTGTGGCAGTCAATCTCCAGA
GCAGCAGCACAGACCCTGCGACCGGAGATGTGCATGTTATGGGAGCCTTACCTGGAATGGTGTGGCAAGA
CAGAGACGTATACCTGCAGGGTCCTATTTGGGCCAAAATTCCTCACACGGATGGACACTTTCACCCGTCT
CCTCTCATGGGCGGCTTTGGACTGAAGCACCCGCCTCCTCAGATCCTCATCAAAAACACGCCTGTTCCTG
CGAATCCTCCGGCAGAGTTTTCGGCTACAAAGTTTGCTTCATTCATCACCCAGTATTCCACAGGACAAGT
GAGCGTGGAGATTGAATGGGAGCTGCAGAAAGAAAACAGCAAACGCTGGAATCCCGAAGTGCAGTATACA
TCTAACTATGCAAAATCTGCCAACGTTGATTTCACTGTGGACAACAATGGACTTTATACTGAGCCTCGCC
CCATTGGCACCCGTTACCTCACCCGTCCCCTGTAATTGTCTGTTAATCAATAAACCGGTTGATTCGTTTC
AGTTGAACTTTGGTCTAGAGATATCAGCAAAAGGCCAGGAACCGTAAAAAGGCCGCGTTGCTGGCGTTTT
TCCATAGGCTCCGCCCCCCTGACGAGCATCACAAAAATCGACGCTCAAGTCAGAGGTGGCGAAACCCGAC
AGGACTATAAAGATACCAGGCGTTTCCCCCTGGAAGCTCCCTCGTGCGCTCTCCTGTTCCGACCCTGCCG
CTTACCGGATACCTGTCCGCCTTTCTCCCTTCGGGAAGCGTGGCGCTTTCTCATAGCTCACGCTGTAGGT
ATCTCAGTTCGGTGTAGGTCGTTCGCTCCAAGCTGGGCTGTGTGCACGAACCCCCCGTTCAGCCCGACCG
CTGCGCCTTATCCGGTAACTATCGTCTTGAGTCCAACCCGGTAAGACACGACTTATCGCCACTGGCAGCA
GCCACTGGTAACAGGATTAGCAGAGCGAGGTATGTAGGCGGTGCTACAGAGTTCTTGAAGTGGTGGCCTA
ACTACGGCTACACTAGAAGAACAGTATTTGGTATCTGCGCTCTGCTGAAGCCAGTTACCTTCGGAAAAAG
AGTTGGTAGCTCTTGATCCGGCAAACAAACCACCGCTGGTAGCGGTGGTTTTTTTGTTTGCAAGCAGCAG
ATTACGCGCAGAAAAAAAGGATCTCAAGAAGATCCTTTGATCTTTTCTACGGGGTCTGACGCTCAGTGGA
ACGAAAACTCACGTTAAGGGATTTTGGTCATGAGATTATCAAAAAGGATCTTCACCTAGATCCTTTTAAA
TTAAAAATGAAGTTTTAAATCAATCTAAAGTATATATGAGTAAACTTGGTCTGACAGTTACCAATGCTTA
ATCAGTGAGGCACCTATCTCAGCGATCTGTCTATTTCGTTCATCCATAGTTGCCTGGCTCCCCGTCGTGT
AGATAACTACGATACGGGAGGGCTTACCATCTGGCCCCAGTGCTGCAATGATACCGCGAGACCCACGCTC
ACCGGCTCCAGATTTATCAGCAATAAACCAGCCAGCCGGAAGGGCCGAGCGCAGAAGTGGTCCTGCAACT
TTATCCGCCTCCATCCAGTCTATTAATTGTTGCCGGGAAGCTAGAGTAAGTAGTTCGCCAGTTAATAGTT
TGCGCAACGTTGTTGCCATTGCTACAGGCATCGTGGTGTCACGCTCGTCGTTTGGTATGGCTTCATTCAG
CTCCGGTTCCCAACGATCAAGGCGAGTTACATGATCCCCCATGTTGTGCAAAAAAGCGGTTAGCTCCTTC
GGTCCTCCGATCGTTGTCAGAAGTAAGTTGGCCGCAGTGTTATCACTCATGGTTATGGCAGCACTGCATA
ATTCTCTTACTGTCATGCCATCCGTAAGATGCTTTTCTGTGACTGGTGAGTACTCAACCAAGTCATTCTG
AGAATAGTGTATGCGGCGACCGAGTTGCTCTTGCCCGGCGTCAATACGGGATAATACCGCGCCACATAGC
AGAACTTTAAAAGTGCTCATCATTGGAAAACGTTCTTCGGGGCGAAAACTCTCAAGGATCTTACCGCTGT
TGAGATCCAGTTCGATGTAACCCACTCGTGCACCCAACTGATCTTCAGCATCTTTTACTTTCACCAGCGT
TTCTGGGTGAGCAAAAACAGGAAGGCAAAATGCCGCAAAAAAGGGAATAAGGGCGACACGGAAATGTTGA
ATACTCATACTCTTCCTTTTTCAATATTATTGAAGCATTTATCAGGGTTATTGTCTCATGAGCGGATACA
TATTTGAATGTATTTAGAAAAATAAACAAATAGGGGTTCCGCGCACATTTCCCCGAAAAGTGCCACCT
